>Addgene plasmid #247997 | pET28-hisSumo-KE-Des27.1 | addgene full sequence | sequence record 494355 | Addgene NGS Result
TGAGATCCGGCTGCTAACAAAGCCCGAAAGGAAGCTGAGTTGGCTGCTGCCACCGCTGAGCAATAACTAG
CATAACCCCTTGGGGCCTCTAAACGGGTCTTGAGGGGTTTTTTGCTGAAAGGAGGAACTATATCCGGATT
GGCGAATGGG
[124 nt withheld, positions 151-274]
C
[91 nt withheld, positions 276-366]
A
[49 nt withheld, positions 368-416]
CCTTTGACGTTGGAGTCCACGTTCTTT
[37 nt withheld, positions 444-480]
ACCCTATCTCGGTCTATTCTTTTGATTTATAAGGGATTTTGCCGATTTCGGCCTATTGGTTAAAAAATGA
GCTGATTTAACAAAAATTTAACGCGAATTTTAACAAAATATTAACGCTTACAATTTAGGTGGCACTTTTC
GGGGAAATGTGCGCGGAACCCCTATTTGTTTATTTTTCTAAATACATTCAAATATGTATCCGCTCATGAA
TTAATTCTTAGAAAAACTCATCGAGCATCAAATGAAACTGCAATTTATTCATATCAGGATTATCAATACC
ATATTTTTGAAAAAGCCGTTTCTGTAATGAAGGAGAAAACTCACCGAGGCAGTTCCATAGGATGGCAAGA
TCCTGGTATCGGTCTGCGATTCCGACTCGTCCAACATCAATACAACCTATTAATTTCCCCTCGTCAAAAA
TAAGGTTATCAAGTGAGAAATCACCATGAGTGACGACTGAATCCGGTGAGAATGGCAAAAGTTTATGCAT
TTCTTTCCAGACTTGTTCAACAGGCCAGCCATTACGCTCGTCATCAAAATCACTCGCATCAACCAAACCG
TTATTCATTCGTGATTGCGCCTGAGCGAGACGAAATACGCGATCGCTGTTAAAAGGACAATTACAAACAG
GAATCGAATGCAACCGGCGCAGGAACACTGCCAGCGCATCAACAATATTTTCACCTGAATCAGGATATTC
TTCTAATACCTGGAATGCTGTTTTCCCGGGGATCGCAGTGGTGAGTAACCATGCATCATCAGGAGTACGG
ATAAAATGCTTGATGGTCGGAAGAGGCATAAATTCCGTCAGCCAGTTTAGTCTGACCATCTCATCTGTAA
CATCATTGGCAACGCTACCTTTGCCATGTTTCAGAAACAACTCTGGCGCATCGGGCTTCCCATACAATCG
ATAGATTGTCGCACCTGATTGCCCGACATTATCGCGAGCCCATTTATACCCATATAAATCAGCATCCATG
TTGGAATTTAATCGCGGCCTAGAGCAAGACGTTTCCCGTTGAATATGGCTCATAACACCCCTTGTATTAC
TGTTTATGTAAGCAGACAGTTTTATTGTTCATGACCAAAATCCCTTAACGTGAGTTTTCGTTCCACTGAG
CGTCAGACCCCGTAGAAAAGATCAAAGGATCTTCTTGAGATCCTTTTTTTCTGCGCGTAATCTGCTGCTT
GCAAACAAAAAAACCACCGCTACCAGCGGTGGTTTGTTTGCCGGATCAAGAGCTACCAACTCTTTTTCCG
AAGGTAACTGGCTTCAGCAGAGCGCAGATACCAAATACTGTCCTTCTAGTGTAGCCGTAGTTAGGCCACC
ACTTCAAGAACTCTGTAGCACCGCCTACATACCTCGCTCTGCTAATCCTGTTACCAGTGGCTGCTGCCAG
TGGCGATAAGTCGTGTCTTACCGGGTTGGACTCAAGACGATAGTTACCGGATAAGGCGCAGCGGTCGGGC
TGAACGGGGGGTTCGTGCACACAGCCCAGCTTGGAGCGAACGACCTACACCGAACTGAGATACCTACAGC
GTGAGCTATGAGAAAGCGCCACGCTTCCCGAAGGGAGAAAGGCGGACAGGTATCCGGTAAGCGGCAGGGT
CGGAACAGGAGAGCGCACGAGGGAGCTTCCAGGGGGAAACGCCTGGTATCTTTATAGTCCTGTCGGGTTT
CGCCACCTCTGACTTGAGCGTCGATTTTTGTGATGCTCGTCAGGGGGGCGGAGCCTATGGAAAAACGCCA
GCAACGCGGCCTTTTTACGGTTCCTGGCCTTTTGCTGGCCTTTTGCTCACATGTTCTTTCCTGCGTTATC
CCCTGATTCTGTGGATAACCGTATTACCGCCTTTGAGTGAGCTGATACCGCTCGCCGCAGCCGAACGACC
GAGCGCAGCGAGTCAGTGAGCGAGGAAGCGGAAGAGCGCCTGATGCGGTATTTTCTCCTTACGCATCTGT
GCGGTATTTCACACCGCAATGGTGCACTCTCAGTACAATCTGCTCTGATGCCGCATAGTTAAGCCAGTAT
ACACTCCGCTATCGCTACGTGACTGGGTCATGGCTGCGCCCCGACACCCGCCAACACCCGCTGACGCGCC
CTGACGGGCTTGTCTGCTCCCGGCATCCGCTTACAGACAAGCTGTGACCGTCTCCGGGAGCTGCATGTGT
CAGAGGTTTTCACCGTCATCACCGAAACGCGCGAGGCAGCTGCGGTAAAGCTCATCAGCGTGGTCGTGAA
GCGATTCACAGATGTCTGCCTGTTCATCCGCGTCCAGCTCGTTGAGTTTCTCCAGAAGCGTTAATGTCTG
GCTTCTGATAAAGCGGGCCATGTTAAGGGCGGTTTTTTCCTGTTTGGTCACTGATGCCTCCGTGTAAGGG
GGATTTCTGTTCATGGGGGTAATGATACCGATGAAACGAGAGAGGATGCTCACGATACGGGTTACTGATG
ATGAACATGCCCGGTTACTGGAACGTTGTGAGGGTAAACAACTGGCGGTATGGATGCGGCGGGACCAGAG
AAAAATCACTCAGGGTCAATGCCAGCGCTTCGTTAATACAGATGTAGGTGTTCCACAGGGTAGCCAGCAG
CATCCTGCGATGCAGATCCGGAACATAATGGTGCAGGGCGCTGACTTCCGCGTTTCCAGACTTTACGAAA
CACGGAAACCGAAGACCATTCATGTTGTTGCTCAGGTCGCAGACGTTTTGCAGCAGCAGTCGCTTCACGT
TCGCTCGCGTATCGGTGATTCATTCTGCTAACCAGTAAGGCAACCCCGCCAGCCTAGCCGGGTCCTCAAC
GACAGGAGCACGATCATGCGCACCCGTGGGGCCGCCATGCCGGCGATAATGGCCTGCTTCTCGCCGAAAC
GTTTGGTGGCGGGACCAGTGACGAAGGCTTGAGCGAGGGCGTGCAAGATTCCGAATACCGCAAGCGACAG
GCCGATCATCGTCGCGCTCCAGCGAAAGCGGTCCTCGCCGAAAATGACCCAGAGCGCTGCCGGCACCTGT
CCTACGAGTTGCATGATAAAGAAGACAGTCATAAGTGCGGCGACGATAGTCATGCCCCGCGCCCACCGGA
AGGAGCTGACTGGGTTGAAGGCTCTCAAGGGCATCGGTCGAGATCCCGGTGCCTAATGAGTGAGCTAACT
TACATTAATTGCGTTGCGCTCACTGCCCGCTTTCCAGTCGGGAAACCTGTCGTGCCAGCTGCATTAATGA
ATCGGCCAACGCGCGGGGAGAGGCGGTTTGCGTATTGGGCGCCAGGGTGGTTTTTCTTTTCACCAGTGAG
ACGGGCAACAGCTGATTGCCCTTCACCGCCTGGCCCTGAGAGAGTTGCAGCAAGCGGTCCACGCTGGTTT
GCCCCAGCAGGCGAAAATCCTGTTTGATGGTGGTTAACGGCGGGATATAACATGAGCTGTCTTCGGTATC
GTCGTATCCCACTACCGAGATATCCGCACCAACGCGCAGCCCGGACTCGGTAATGGCGCGCATTGCGCCC
AGCGCCATCTGATCGTTGGCAACCAGCATCGCAGTGGGAACGATGCCCTCATTCAGCATTTGCATGGTTT
GTTGAAAACCGGACATGGCACTCCAGTCGCCTTCCCGTTCCGCTATCGGCTGAATTTGATTGCGAGTGAG
ATATTTATGCCAGCCAGCCAGACGCAGACGCGCCGAGACAGAACTTAATGGGCCCGCTAACAGCGCGATT
TGCTGGTGACCCAATGCGACCAGATGCTCCACGCCCAGTCGCGTACCGTCTTCATGGGAGAAAATAATAC
TGTTGATGGGTGTCTGGTCAGAGACATCAAGAAATAACGCCGGAACATTAGTGCAGGCAGCTTCCACAGC
AATGGCATCCTGGTCATCCAGCGGATAGTTAATGATCAGCCCACTGACGCGTTGCGCGAGAAGATTGTGC
ACCGCCGCTTTACAGGCTTCGACGCCGCTTCGTTCTACCATCGACACCACCACGCTGGCACCCAGTTGAT
CGGCGCGAGATTTAATCGCCGCGACAATTTGCGACGGCGCGTGCAGGGCCAGACTGGAGGTGGCAACGCC
AATCAGCAACGACTGTTTGCCCGCCAGTTGTTGTGCCACGCGGTTGGGAATGTAATTCAGCTCCGCCATC
GCCGCTTCCACTTTTTCCCGCGTTTTCGCAGAAACGTGGCTGGCCTGGTTCACCACGCGGGAAACGGTCT
GATAAGAGACACCGGCATACTCTGCGACATCGTATAACGTTACTGGTTTCACATTCACCACCCTGAATTG
ACTCTCTTCCGGGCGCTATCATGCCATACCGCGAAAGGTTTTGCGCCATTCGATGGTGTCCGGGATCTCG
ACGCTCTCCCTTATGCGACTCCTGCATTAGGAAGCAGCCCAGTAGTAGGTTGAGGCCGTTGAGCACCGCC
GCCGCAAGGAATGGTGCATGCAAGGAGATGGCGCCCAACAGTCCCCCGGCCACGGGGCCTGCCACCATAC
CCACGCCGAAACAAGCGCTCATGAGCCCGAAGTGGCGAGCCCGATCTTCCCCATCGGTGATGTCGGCGAT
ATAGGCGCCAGCAACCGCACCTGTGGCGCCGGTGATGCCGGCCACGATGCGTCCGGCGTAGAGGATCGAG
ATCTCGATCCCGCGAAATTAATACGACTCACTATAGGGGAATTGTGAGCGGATAACAATTCCCCTCTAGA
AATAATTTTGTTTAACTTTAAGAAGGAGATATACCATGAGCAAGCATCACCATCATTCAGGCCATCACCA
TACCGGACACCACCATCATTCAGGCAGTCATCACCATTCCGGATCTGCTGCGGGTGGCGAAGAAGATAAG
AAACCGGCAGGTGGCGAAGGTGGCGGTGCCCATATCAACCTGAAAGTGAAAGGTCAAGACGGCAACGAAG
TCTTTTTCCGCATCAAACGTTCTACCCAGCTGAAAAAGCTGATGAACGCATACTGTGACCGTCAGTCTGT
AGACATGACCGCAATTGCTTTCCTGTTTGATGGTCGTCGCCTGCGTGCGGAACAGACCCCGGATGAACTG
GAGATGGAAGATGGCGACGAAATCGACGCAATGCTTCATCAGACTGGTGGCATGCCGAGCGCGCTGGATG
CGATTGTGGCGGATGTACGCGAAGATGTTGCCGCCCGTGAGGCCGTTGTTCCTTTCGACGAGATCAAGGA
ACGTGCTGCCCGTGCCCCTCCTCCTCGTGACGTCTTAGCAGCTTTGCGTGCCCCCGGAGTCGGTATCATC
GCACTTTACTTGCGTAAGTCTCCTAGTGGGTTGGACGTCGAGCGTGACCCTATCGAGTACGCCAAGACGG
CAGAGAAGTACGCTGTTGCCCTCGTTGTCTACACAGACGAGAAGTACTGGAATGGTTCATACGAGGACCT
TGAGAAGATCCGTTCGGCCGTTGACATCCCCGTATTCTGTTTCGACTACATCGTTGACCCTTACCAAATC
TACTTGGCCCGTGCCTACCAAGCTGACGCCATCGTTCTCTTACTCTCGGTTCTTGACGACGAGCAATACC
GTCAACTCGCCGCCGTAGCACATTCCTTAAATATGGGTGTAATCGTAGACGTACACACGGAAGAGGAGTT
AGAGCGTGCACTTAAGGCCGGTGCAGAGATCATCGGTATCGTAAATCAAGACTTAAAGACGTTCGAGGTT
GACCGTAATACGGCTGAGCGTCTCGGTCGTCTCGCTCGTGAGCGTGGTTTCACAGGTGTACTCCTCGCAG
TAGGTGGTTACTCGACGAAAGAGGAGTTGAAGTCGATGCGTGGTCTCTTCGACGCAGTATTGATCGGTGA
GTCTTTAATGCGTGCTCCCGACCCTGAGAAGGCCATCCGTGAGTTAGTTGGTTGATGA
Features (pLannotate 1.2.2; 18 found; start..end, strand, type, name):
     10..59      +  CDS            SET1 (fragment): solubility-enhancement tag derived from T7 phage gene 10B
     67..114     +  terminator     T7 terminator: transcription terminator for bacteriophage T7 RNA polymerase
    151..579     +  rep_origin     f1 ori (sequence partly withheld): f1 bacteriophage origin of replication; arrow indicates direction of (+) strand synthesis
    632..689     +  promoter       AmpR promoter (fragment): bla
    698..1513    -  CDS            KanR: aminoglycoside phosphotransferase; aph(3')-Ia; confers resistance to kanamycin in bacteria or G418 (Geneticin®) in eukaryotes
   1635..2223    +  rep_origin     ori: high-copy-number ColE1/pMB1/pBR322/pUC origin of replication
   2409..2548    -  misc_feature   bom: basis of mobility region from pBR322
   2650..2841    -  CDS            rop: Rop protein, which maintains plasmids at low copy number; rop
   2858..3238    +  CDS            YPB1_ECOLX: Protein predicted: Swiss-Prot protein existence level 4. From Escherichia coli.
   3310..3601    -  CDS            TcR (fragment): tetracycline efflux protein; tet; confers resistance to tetracycline
   3616..3637    -  protein_bind   CAP binding site: CAP binding activates transcription in the presence of cAMP. E. coli catabolite activator protein
   3650..4732    -  CDS            lacI: lac repressor; lacI; The lac repressor binds to the lac operator to inhibit transcription in E. coli. This inhibition can be relieved by adding lactose or isopropyl-β-D-thiogalactopyranoside (IPTG).
   4733..4810    -  promoter       lacI promoter: lacI
   4818..5097    -  CDS            TcR (fragment): tetracycline efflux protein; tet; confers resistance to tetracycline
   5119..5137    +  promoter       T7 promoter: promoter for bacteriophage T7 RNA polymerase
   5138..5162    +  protein_bind   lac operator: The lac repressor binds to the lac operator to inhibit transcription in E. coli. This inhibition can be relieved by adding lactose or isopropyl-β-D-thiogalactopyranoside (IPTG). lac repressor encoded by lacI
   5177..5199    +  RBS            RBS: efficient ribosome binding site from bacteriophage T7 gene 10 (Olins and Rangwala, 1989)
   5287..5571    +  CDS            SUMO1 (fragment): SUMO1_ORYSJ - Also known as SMT3, SUM1. Experimental evidence at protein level: Swiss-Prot protein existence level 1. Ubiquitin-like protein which can be covalently attached to target lysines as a monomer. Does not seem to be involved in protein degradation and may function as an antagonist of ubiquitin in the degradation process (By similarity). From Oryza sativa subsp. japonica (Rice).
