[The description below was written by a language model from this plasmid's Addgene catalogue record and pLannotate feature annotations shown in this document.]
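Description:
pET28-hisSumo-KE-Des27.1 is a bacterial expression plasmid built on the pET28 backbone for producing a computationally designed, fully synthetic Kemp eliminase (design Des27.1) in E. coli. It is selected with kanamycin through the aph(3')-Ia KanR gene and replicates from a ColE1/pMB1-type origin. The catalogue lists it as high copy, although the annotated backbone also retains the rop gene and bom region from pBR322, which normally moderate copy number. An f1 origin is present as well, along with short tetracycline-resistance gene fragments and a small predicted ORF that are non-functional remnants of the pBR322 lineage.

The expression cassette follows the standard pET arrangement: a T7 promoter immediately followed by a lac operator and the strong T7 gene 10 ribosome binding site, with a T7 terminator downstream. A plasmid-borne lacI gene under its own promoter supplies repressor, so transcription is held off until induced with IPTG or lactose in a host that provides T7 RNA polymerase. The open reading frame encodes an N-terminal 12xHis tag fused to bdSUMO, followed by the Kemp eliminase, which was inserted by Golden Gate cloning. The automated annotation detects the SUMO module only as a match to a rice SUMO1 homologue and does not label the His tag or the synthetic enzyme itself, which presumably occupies the unannotated region between the SUMO domain and the terminator. The His tag allows metal-affinity purification, and SUMO fusions generally aid solubility and can be removed by a SUMO-specific protease. The plasmid is intended for recombinant production of the designed enzyme, as would be needed for biochemical or structural study.
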