Addgene plasmid #247997: pET28-hisSumo-KE-Des27.1
Purpose: Expression of synthetic Kemp eliminase (Des27.1)
Depositing lab: Sarel Fleishman. Depositing organization: Weizmann Institute of Science. Publication: Complete computational design of high-efficiency Kemp elimination enzymes. Listov D, Vos E, Hoffka G, Hoch SY, Berg A, Hamer-Rogotner S, Dym O, Kamerlin SCL, Fleishman SJ. Nature. 2025 Jul;643(8074):1421-1427. doi: 10.1038/s41586-025-09136-2. Epub 2025 Jun 18. PubMed 40533551.
Backbone
  Vector backbone: pET28
  Vector type: Bacterial Expression
Growth in bacteria
  Bacterial resistance: Kanamycin, 50 μg/mL
  Growth temperature: 37°C
  Growth strain: DH5alpha
  Copy number: High Copy
Gene/Insert
  Gene/Insert name: KE-Des27.1
  Species: Synthetic
  Promoter: T7
  Tag / fusion protein: 12xHis-bdSumo (N terminal on insert)
  Cloning method: Golden Gate
Terms and licenses: Academic/Nonprofit Terms; Industry Terms: Not Available to Industry
How to cite: pET28-hisSumo-KE-Des27.1 was a gift from Sarel Fleishman (Addgene plasmid # 247997 ; http://n2t.net/addgene:247997 ; RRID:Addgene_247997)
